>Addgene plasmid #213038 | pCAGGS/XBB.1.5-RBD | addgene full sequence | sequence record 423207 | Addgene NGS Result
GGTCGACATTGATTATTGACTAGTTATTAATAGTAATCAATTACGGGGTCATTAGTTCATAGCCCATATA
TGGAGTTCCGCGTTACATAACTTACGGTAAATGGCCCGCCTGGCTGACCGCCCAACGACCCCCGCCCATT
GACGTCAATAATGACGTATGTTCCCATAGTAACGCCAATAGGGACTTTCCATTGACGTCAATGGGTGGAG
TATTTACGGTAAACTGCCCACTTGGCAGTACATCAAGTGTATCATATGCCAAGTACGCCCCCTATTGACG
TCAATGACGGTAAATGGCCCGCCTGGCATTATGCCCAGTACATGACCTTATGGGACTTTCCTACTTGGCA
GTACATCTACGTATTAGTCATCGCTATTACCATGGTCGAGGTGAGCCCCACGTTCTGCTTCACTCTCCCC
ATCTCCCCCCCCTCCCCACCCCCAATTTTGTATTTATTTATTTTTTAATTATTTTGTGCAGCGATGGGGG
CGGGGGGGGGGGGGGGGGGGGGCCGGGGGGGGGGGGGGGGGGGGGGGGGGCGGGGCGGGGCGAGGCGGAG
AGGTGCGGCGGCAGCCAATCAGAGCGGCGCGCTCCGAAAGTTTCCTTTTATGGCGAGGCGGCGGCGGCGG
CGGCCCTATAAAAAGCGAAGCGCGCGGCGGGCGGGAGTCGCTGCGCGCTGCCTTCGCCCCGTGCCCCGCT
CCGCCGCCGCCTCGCGCCGCCCGCCCCGGCTCTGACTGACCGCGTTACTCCCACAGGTGAGCGGGCGGGA
CGGCCCTTCTCCTCCGGGCTGTAATTAGCGCTTGGTTTAATGACGGCTTGTTTCTTTTCTGTGGCTGCGT
GAAAGCCTTGAGGGGCTCCGGGAGGGCCCTTTGTGCGGGGGGAGCGGCTCGGGGGGTGCGTGCGTGTGTG
TGTGCGTGGGGAGCGCCGCGTGCGGCTCCGCGCTGCCCGGCGGCTGTGAGCGCTGCGGGCGCGGCGCGGG
GCTTTGTGCGCTCCGCAGTGTGCGCGAGGGGAGCGCGGCCGGGGGCGGTGCCCCGCGGTGCGGGGGGGGC
TGCGAGGGGAACAAAGGCTGCGTGCGGGGTGTGTGCGTGGGGGGGTGAGCAGGGGGTGTGGGCGCGTCGG
TCGGGCTGCAACCCCCCCTGCACCCCCCTCCCCGAGTTGCTGAGCACGGCCCGGCTTCGGGTGCGGGGCT
CCGTACGGGGCGTGGCGCGGGGCTCGCCGTGCCGGGCGGGGGGTGGCGGCAGGTGGGGGTGCCGGGCGGG
GCGGGGCCGCCTCGGGCCGGGGAGGGCTCGGGGGAGGGGCGCGGCGGCCCCCGGAGCGCCGGCGGCTGTC
GAGGCGCGGCGAGCCGCAGCCATTGCCTTTTATGGTAATCGTGCGAGAGGGCGCAGGGACTTCCTTTGTC
CCAAATCTGTGCGGAGCCGAAATCTGGGAGGCGCCGCCGCACCCCCTCTAGCGGGCGCGGGGCGAAGCGG
TGCGGCGCCGGCAGGAAGGAAATGGGCGGGGAGGGCCTTCGTGCGTCGCCGCGCCGCCGTCCCCTTCTCC
CTCTCCAGCCTCGGGGCTGTCCGCGGGGGGACGGCTGCCTTCGGGGGGGACGGGGCAGGGCGGGGTTCGG
CTTCTGGCGTGTGACCGGCGGCTCTAGAGCCTCTGCTAACCATGTTCATGCCTTCTTCTTTTTCCTACAG
CTCCTGGGCAACGTGCTGGTTATTGTGCTGTCTCATCATTTTGGCAAAGGCCACCATGTTCGTGTTTCTG
GTGCTGCTGCCTCTGGTGTCCAGCCAGCGGGTGCAGCCTACAGAGAGCATCGTGCGATTTCCAAACATTA
CCAACCTCTGCCCCTTCCACGAGGTGTTTAACGCCACAACATTTGCCTCCGTTTACGCCTGGAATAGAAA
GAGAATCAGCAATTGTGTGGCCGACTACTCCGTGATCTATAACTTCGCCCCTTTCTTCGCCTTCAAGTGC
TACGGCGTTTCCCCAACAAAGCTGAATGACCTGTGCTTCACCAACGTGTACGCCGACTCCTTCGTAATTA
GAGGCAATGAGGTGTCCCAGATCGCACCAGGCCAGACCGGTAACATCGCTGACTACAACTATAAGCTGCC
TGATGATTTTACAGGCTGCGTGATCGCCTGGAACTCCAACAAGCTGGATAGCAAGCCTAGCGGCAACTAC
AACTACCTGTACCGGCTGTTTCGCAAGTCTAAGCTGAAACCTTTCGAGAGAGACATCTCCACAGAGATCT
ACCAGGCCGGTAACAAGCCTTGTAACGGGGTGGCCGGCCCCAACTGTTACTCCCCTCTGCAAAGCTACGG
CTTCCGGCCTACCTATGGAGTCGGCCACCAGCCATACCGGGTGGTCGTGCTGTCCTTCGAGTTACTCCAC
GCCCCCGCCACCGTCTGCGGTCCTAAGAAGTCCACCAATCTGGTTAAGAACAAATGCGTGAACTTCCACC
ATCACCATCACCATTGATAAAATTCGAGCTCGCGGCCGCATCGATCTTAAGTCGCGACTCGAGCTAGCAG
ATCTTTTTCCCTCTGCCAAAAATTATGGGGACATCATGAAGCCCCTTGAGCATCTGACTTCTGGCTAATA
AAGGAAATTTATTTTCATTGCAATAGTGTGTTGGAATTTTTTGTGTCTCTCACTCGGAAGGACATATGGG
AGGGCAAATCATTTAAAACATCAGAATGAGTATTTGGTTTAGAGTTTGGCAACATATGCCCATATGCTGG
CTGCCATGAACAAAGGTTGGCTATAAAGAGGTCATCAGTATATGAAACAGCCCCCTGCTGTCCATTCCTT
ATTCCATAGAAAAGCCTTGACTTGAGGTTAGATTTTTTTTATATTTTGTTTTGTGTTATTTTTTTCTTTA
ACATCCCTAAAATTTTCCTTACATGTTTTACTAGCCAGATTTTTCCTCCTCTCCTGACTACTCCCAGTCA
TAGCTGTCCCTCTTCTCTTATGGAGATCCCTCGACCTGCAGCCCAAGCTTGGCGTAATCATGGTCATAGC
TGTTTCCTGTGTGAAATTGTTATCCGCTCACAATTCCACACAACATACGAGCCGGAAGCATAAAGTGTAA
AGCCTGGGGTGCCTAATGAGTGAGCTAACTCACATTAATTGCGTTGCGCTCACTGCCCGCTTTCCAGTCG
GGAAACCTGTCGTGCCAGCGGATCCGCATCTCAATTAGTCAGCAACCATAGTCCCGCCCCTAACTCCGCC
CATCCCGCCCCTAACTCCGCCCAGTTCCGCCCATTCTCCGCCCCATGGCTGACTAATTTTTTTTATTTAT
GCAGAGGCCGAGGCCGCCTCGGCCTCTGAGCTATTCCAGAAGTAGTGAGGAGGCTTTTTTGGAGGCCTAG
GCTTTTGCAAAAAGCTAACTTGTTTATTGCAGCTTATAATGGTTACAAATAAAGCAATAGCATCACAAAT
TTCACAAATAAAGCATTTTTTTCACTGCATTCTAGTTGTGGTTTGTCCAAACTCATCAATGTATCTTATC
ATGTCTGGATCCGCTGCATTAATGAATCGGCCAACGCGCGGGGAGAGGCGGTTTGCGTATTGGGCGCTCT
TCCGCTTCCTCGCTCACTGACTCGCTGCGCTCGGTCGTTCGGCTGCGGCGAGCGGTATCAGCTCACTCAA
AGGCGGTAATACGGTTATCCACAGAATCAGGGGATAACGCAGGAAAGAACATGTGAGCAAAAGGCCAGCA
AAAGGCCAGGAACCGTAAAAAGGCCGCGTTGCTGGCGTTTTTCCATAGGCTCCGCCCCCCTGACGAGCAT
CACAAAAATCGACGCTCAAGTCAGAGGTGGCGAAACCCGACAGGACTATAAAGATACCAGGCGTTTCCCC
CTGGAAGCTCCCTCGTGCGCTCTCCTGTTCCGACCCTGCCGCTTACCGGATACCTGTCCGCCTTTCTCCC
TTCGGGAAGCGTGGCGCTTTCTCATAGCTCACGCTGTAGGTATCTCAGTTCGGTGTAGGTCGTTCGCTCC
AAGCTGGGCTGTGTGCACGAACCCCCCGTTCAGCCCGACCGCTGCGCCTTATCCGGTAACTATCGTCTTG
AGTCCAACCCGGTAAGACACGACTTATCGCCACTGGCAGCAGCCACTGGTAACAGGATTAGCAGAGCGAG
GTATGTAGGCGGTGCTACAGAGTTCTTGAAGTGGTGGCCTAACTACGGCTACACTAGAAGAACAGTATTT
GGTATCTGCGCTCTGCTGAAGCCAGTTACCTTCGGAAAAAGAGTTGGTAGCTCTTGATCCGGCAAACAAA
CCACCGCTGGTAGCGGTGGTTTTTTTGTTTGCAAGCAGCAGATTACGCGCAGAAAAAAAGGATCTCAAGA
AGATCCTTTGATCTTTTCTACGGGGTCTGACGCTCAGTGGAACGAAAACTCACGTTAAGGGATTTTGGTC
ATGAGATTATCAAAAAGGATCTTCACCTAGATCCTTTTAAATTAAAAATGAAGTTTTAAATCAATCTAAA
GTATATATGAGTAAACTTGGTCTGACAGTTACCAATGCTTAATCAGTGAGGCACCTATCTCAGCGATCTG
TCTATTTCGTTCATCCATAGTTGCCTGACTCCCCGTCGTGTAGATAACTACGATACGGGAGGGCTTACCA
TCTGGCCCCAGTGCTGCAATGATACCGCGAGACCCACGCTCACCGGCTCCAGATTTATCAGCAATAAACC
AGCCAGCCGGAAGGGCCGAGCGCAGAAGTGGTCCTGCAACTTTATCCGCCTCCATCCAGTCTATTAATTG
TTGCCGGGAAGCTAGAGTAAGTAGTTCGCCAGTTAATAGTTTGCGCAACGTTGTTGCCATTGCTACAGGC
ATCGTGGTGTCACGCTCGTCGTTTGGTATGGCTTCATTCAGCTCCGGTTCCCAACGATCAAGGCGAGTTA
CATGATCCCCCATGTTGTGCAAAAAAGCGGTTAGCTCCTTCGGTCCTCCGATCGTTGTCAGAAGTAAGTT
GGCCGCAGTGTTATCACTCATGGTTATGGCAGCACTGCATAATTCTCTTACTGTCATGCCATCCGTAAGA
TGCTTTTCTGTGACTGGTGAGTACTCAACCAAGTCATTCTGAGAATAGTGTATGCGGCGACCGAGTTGCT
CTTGCCCGGCGTCAATACGGGATAATACCGCGCCACATAGCAGAACTTTAAAAGTGCTCATCATTGGAAA
ACGTTCTTCGGGGCGAAAACTCTCAAGGATCTTACCGCTGTTGAGATCCAGTTCGATGTAACCCACTCGT
GCACCCAACTGATCTTCAGCATCTTTTACTTTCACCAGCGTTTCTGGGTGAGCAAAAACAGGAAGGCAAA
ATGCCGCAAAAAAGGGAATAAGGGCGACACGGAAATGTTGAATACTCATACTCTTCCTTTTTCAATATTA
TTGAAGCATTTATCAGGGTTATTGTCTCATGAGCGGATACATATTTGAATGTATTTAGAAAAATAAACAA
ATAGGGGTTCCGCGCACATTTCCCCGAAAAGTGCCACCTG
Features (pLannotate 1.2.2; 17 found; start..end, strand, type, name):
      5..384     +  enhancer       CMV enhancer: human cytomegalovirus immediate early enhancer
    386..663     +  promoter       chicken β-actin promoter: No description available
    664..1680    +  intron         chimeric intron: chimera between introns from chicken β-actin and rabbit β-globin
   1769..2446    +  CDS            S (fragment): SPIKE_SARS2 - Experimental evidence at protein level: Swiss-Prot protein existence level 1. [Spike glycoprotein]: May down-regulate host tetherin (BST2) by lysosomal degradation, thereby counteracting its antiviral activity. From Severe acute respiratory syndrome coronavirus 2 (2019-nCoV) (SARS-CoV-2).
   2447..2464    +  CDS            6xHis: 6xHis affinity tag
   2587..2642    +  polyA_signal   β-globin poly(A) signal: rabbit β-globin polyadenylation signal (Gil and Proudfoot, 1987)
   3027..3043    -  protein_bind   lac operator: The lac repressor binds to the lac operator to inhibit transcription in E. coli. This inhibition can be relieved by adding lactose or isopropyl-β-D-thiogalactopyranoside (IPTG). lac repressor encoded by lacI
   3051..3081    -  promoter       lac promoter: promoter for the E. coli lac operon
   3096..3117    -  protein_bind   CAP binding site: CAP binding activates transcription in the presence of cAMP. E. coli catabolite activator protein
   3130..3169    -  CDS            lacI (fragment): lac repressor; lacI; The lac repressor binds to the lac operator to inhibit transcription in E. coli. This inhibition can be relieved by adding lactose or isopropyl-β-D-thiogalactopyranoside (IPTG).
   3176..3198    +  promoter       SV40 promoter (fragment): SV40 enhancer and early promoter
   3222..3357    +  rep_origin     SV40 ori: SV40 origin of replication
   3377..3511    +  polyA_signal   SV40 poly(A) signal: SV40 polyadenylation signal
   3513..3567    -  CDS            lacI (fragment): lac repressor; lacI; The lac repressor binds to the lac operator to inhibit transcription in E. coli. This inhibition can be relieved by adding lactose or isopropyl-β-D-thiogalactopyranoside (IPTG).
   3750..4338    -  rep_origin     ori: high-copy-number ColE1/pMB1/pBR322/pUC origin of replication
   4509..5369    -  CDS            AmpR: β-lactamase; bla; confers resistance to ampicillin, carbenicillin, and related antibiotics
   5370..5474    -  promoter       AmpR promoter: bla
