[The description below was written by a language model from this plasmid's Addgene catalogue record and pLannotate feature annotations shown in this document.]
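Description:
pCAGGS/XBB.1.5-RBD is a mammalian expression plasmid of about 5.5 kb, built on the pCAGGS backbone, for producing the receptor-binding domain (RBD) of the SARS-CoV-2 spike glycoprotein from the Omicron XBB.1.5 variant. It is propagated in E. coli as a high-copy plasmid through a ColE1/pUC-type origin and selected with ampicillin via the β-lactamase gene and its own promoter. The backbone also carries remnants of the lac promoter/operator region and small lacI fragments, which play no role in expression. A short SV40 segment is also present, comprising the SV40 origin, a promoter fragment and a poly(A) signal. The SV40 origin can support episomal amplification in cells expressing large T antigen.

Expression is driven by the composite CAG arrangement: the human cytomegalovirus immediate-early enhancer, the chicken β-actin promoter and a chimeric chicken β-actin/rabbit β-globin intron, which together give strong constitutive transcription in many mammalian cell types. Downstream lies the annotated spike fragment, fused in frame at its C terminus to a 6xHis tag for metal-affinity purification, and the transcript is terminated by the rabbit β-globin polyadenylation signal. The recorded 774 bp insert is somewhat longer than the annotated spike fragment plus tag, but the record does not say what the additional sequence encodes. The RBD carries the XBB.1.5 substitution set, 22 changes from G339H through Y505H, including K417N, F486P, Q498R and N501Y.

The construct is intended for transient production of recombinant XBB.1.5 RBD in mammalian cells. The associated work on XBB-lineage spikes concerned structure, antigenicity and receptor recognition.
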