Addgene plasmid #213038: pCAGGS/XBB.1.5-RBD
Purpose: Mammalian cell expression of SARS-CoV-2 Spike RBD protein of OMICRON.XBB.1.5 variant
Depositing lab: Priyamvada Acharya. Depositing organization: Duke University. Publication: SARS-CoV-2 Omicron XBB lineage spike structures, conformations, antigenicity, and receptor recognition. Zhang QE, Lindenberger J, Parsons R, Thakur B, Parks R, Park CS, Huang X, Sammour S, Janowska K, Spence TN, Edwards RJ, Martin M, Williams WB, Gobeil S, Montefiori DC, Korber B, Saunders KO, Haynes BF, Haynes BF, Henderson R, Acharya P. bioRxiv [Preprint]. 2024 Mar 12:2024.02.12.580004. doi: 10.1101/2024.02.12.580004. PubMed 38405707.
Backbone
  Vector backbone: pCAGGS
  Backbone size w/o insert (bp): 4724
  Total vector size (bp): 5498
  Vector type: Mammalian Expression
Growth in bacteria
  Bacterial resistance: Ampicillin, 100 μg/mL
  Growth temperature: 37°C
  Growth strain: DH5alpha
  Copy number: High Copy
Gene/Insert
  Gene/Insert name: pCAGGS/XBB.1.5-RBD (alt name: XBB.1.5 variant RBD)
  Insert size (bp): 774
  Mutation: G339H,R346T,L368I,S371F,S373P,S375F,T376A,D405N,R408S,K417N,N440K,V445P,G446S,N460K,S477N,T478K,E484A,F486P,F490S,Q498R,N501Y,Y505H
  Entrez Gene: S (a.k.a. GU280_gp02, spike glycoprotein)
  Tag / fusion protein: 6 His Tag (C terminal on backbone)
  Cloning method: Unknown
  Sequencing primers: 5′ cctctgctaaccatgttcatgc
Terms and licenses: Academic/Nonprofit Terms; Industry Terms: Not Available to Industry
How to cite: pCAGGS/XBB.1.5-RBD was a gift from Priyamvada Acharya (Addgene plasmid # 213038 ; http://n2t.net/addgene:213038 ; RRID:Addgene_213038)
